Addgene plasmid #223403: pYPQAT31
Purpose: T-DNA vector for SpCas9-D10A based A-to-G base editing for dicot plants; NGG PAM; SpCas9D10A-ABE was driven by AtUBQ10 and the sgRNA was driven by AtU3 promoter; Hygromycin for plants selection.
Depositing lab: Yiping Qi. Depositing organization: University of Maryland, College Park. Publication: A comprehensive all-in-one CRISPR toolbox for large-scale screens in plants. Cheng Y, Li G, Qi A, Mandlik R, Pan C, Wang D, Ge S, Qi Y. Plant Cell. 2025 Apr 9:koaf081. doi: 10.1093/plcell/koaf081. PubMed 40202185.
Backbone
  Vector backbone: pYPQ166-ABE8e
  Vector type: Plant Expression, CRISPR
  Selectable markers: Hygromycin
Growth in bacteria
  Bacterial resistance: Kanamycin, 50 μg/mL
  Growth temperature: 37°C
  Growth strain: DH5alpha
  Copy number: High Copy
Gene/Insert
  Gene/Insert name: AtUBQ10-ecTadA8e-SpCas9-D10A-AtU3-gRNA scaffold
  Tag / fusion protein: NLS; 3x FLAG
Terms and licenses: Academic/Nonprofit Terms; Industry Terms: Not Available to Industry
How to cite: pYPQAT31 was a gift from Yiping Qi (Addgene plasmid # 223403 ; http://n2t.net/addgene:223403 ; RRID:Addgene_223403)
