[The description below was written by a language model from this plasmid's Addgene catalogue record and pLannotate feature annotations shown in this document.]
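Description:
pYPQAT31 is an all-in-one binary T-DNA vector for adenine (A-to-G) base editing in dicot plants, delivered through Agrobacterium-mediated transformation. The backbone carries a high-copy ColE1/pBR322-type origin with the bom mobilisation region for propagation in E. coli. It also carries the pVS1 replicon (oriV, RepA and the StaA stability protein), which maintains the plasmid in Agrobacterium. Bacterial selection is by kanamycin (aphA-3). The annotation also detects an IS5 transposase gene (insH10) and an adjacent yghO fragment in the backbone between KanR and the left border. This suggests that an E. coli insertion sequence is present in the sequenced clone, although the record does not comment on it.

Between the nopaline-type left and right border repeats lie three units. Next to the left border is a hygromycin phosphotransferase gene driven by an enhanced CaMV 35S promoter and ended by the CaMV poly(A) signal, which allows selection of transformed plant tissue. The editor is a fusion of the evolved E. coli deaminase TadA8e to the SpCas9 D10A nickase, with NLS and 3x FLAG tags. It is expressed from the Arabidopsis UBQ10 promoter according to the catalogue entry, although that promoter is not annotated in the feature table, and it is terminated by the pea rbcS-E9 terminator. The sgRNA cassette pairs the AtU3 promoter (also named only in the catalogue entry) with the S. pyogenes gRNA scaffold. A lac promoter/lacZα segment sits next to the scaffold, probably as a placeholder that is replaced when a protospacer is cloned in. The attB1, attB5 and attB2 sites are left over from multisite Gateway assembly. The nickase targets NGG PAM sites, and the vector belongs to a CRISPR toolbox designed for large-scale screens in plants.
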