Features (pLannotate 1.2.2; 39 found; start..end, strand, type, name):
   1125..1319    +  rep_origin     pVS1 oriV: origin of replication for the Pseudomonas plasmid pVS1 (Heeb et al., 2000)
   1522..1561    +  CDS            rop (fragment): Rop protein, which maintains plasmids at low copy number; rop
   1663..1803    +  misc_feature   bom: basis of mobility region from pBR322
   1989..2577    -  rep_origin     ori: high-copy-number ColE1/pMB1/pBR322/pUC origin of replication
   2664..3458    -  CDS            KanR: aminoglycoside phosphotransferase; aphA-3; confers resistance to kanamycin
   3661..4638    -  CDS            insH10 (sequence withheld): INH10_ECOLI - Protein inferred from homology: Swiss-Prot protein existence level 3. Involved in the transposition of the insertion sequence IS5. From Escherichia coli (strain K12).
   4637..4750    +  CDS            yghO (fragment) (sequence partly withheld): YGHO_ECOLI - Experimental evidence at transcript level: Swiss-Prot protein existence level 2. From Escherichia coli (strain K12).
   5082..5106    +  misc_feature   LB T-DNA repeat: left border repeat from nopaline C58 T-DNA
   5184..5358    -  polyA_signal   CaMV poly(A) signal: cauliflower mosaic virus polyadenylation signal
   5399..6424    -  CDS            HygR: hygromycin B phosphotransferase confers resistance to hygromycin
   6491..7167    -  promoter       CaMV 35S promoter (enhanced): cauliflower mosaic virus 35S promoter with a duplicated enhancer region
   7257..7345    +  CDS            lacI (fragment): lac repressor; lacI; The lac repressor binds to the lac operator to inhibit transcription in E. coli. This inhibition can be relieved by adding lactose or isopropyl-β-D-thiogalactopyranoside (IPTG).
   7358..7379    +  protein_bind   CAP binding site: CAP binding activates transcription in the presence of cAMP. E. coli catabolite activator protein
   7394..7424    +  promoter       lac promoter: promoter for the E. coli lac operon
   7428..7450    +  protein_bind   lac operator (fragment): The lac repressor binds to the lac operator to inhibit transcription in E. coli. This inhibition can be relieved by adding lactose or isopropyl-β-D-thiogalactopyranoside (IPTG). lac repressor encoded by lacI
   7489..7741    -  terminator     NOS terminator: nopaline synthase terminator and poly(A) signal
   7752..7787    +  misc_feature   MCS (fragment): pBluescript multiple cloning site
   7805..7829    +  protein_bind   attB2: mutant version of attB; recombination site for the Gateway® BP reaction BP Clonase™
   8032..8107    -  misc_RNA       gRNA scaffold: guide RNA scaffold for the Streptococcus pyogenes CRISPR/Cas9 system
   8149..8170    +  protein_bind   CAP binding site: CAP binding activates transcription in the presence of cAMP. E. coli catabolite activator protein
   8185..8215    +  promoter       lac promoter: promoter for the E. coli lac operon
   8219..8241    +  protein_bind   lac operator (fragment): The lac repressor binds to the lac operator to inhibit transcription in E. coli. This inhibition can be relieved by adding lactose or isopropyl-β-D-thiogalactopyranoside (IPTG). lac repressor encoded by lacI
   8284..8302    +  promoter       T3 promoter: promoter for bacteriophage T3 RNA polymerase
   8318..8341    +  misc_feature   MCS (fragment): pBluescript multiple cloning site
   8350..8368    -  promoter       T7 promoter: promoter for bacteriophage T7 RNA polymerase
   8376..8531    +  CDS            lacZα (fragment): LacZα fragment of β-galactosidase; lacZ fragment
   8536..8554    +  rep_origin     f1 ori (fragment): f1 bacteriophage origin of replication; arrow indicates direction of (+) strand synthesis
   8925..8945    -  protein_bind   attB5: mutant version of attB; core recombination site for the Gateway® BP reaction BP Clonase™
   8987..9610    -  terminator     E9 terminator: terminator and polyadenylation signal from the pea rbcS-E9 gene
   9668..13768   -  CDS            cas9: CAS9_STRP1 - Also known as csn1 From Streptococcus pyogenes serotype M1.
  13824..13843   -  CDS            2xFLAG (fragment): two tandem FLAG® epitope tags
  13994..14485   -  CDS            tadA: TADA_ECOLI - Also known as yfhC. Experimental evidence at protein level: Swiss-Prot protein existence level 1. Catalyzes the deamination of adenosine to inosine at the wobble position 34 of tRNA(Arg2). Essential for cell viability. From Escherichia coli (strain K12).
  14546..14570   -  protein_bind   attB1: mutant version of attB; recombination site for the Gateway® BP reaction BP Clonase™
  14587..14608   +  misc_feature   MCS (fragment): pBluescript multiple cloning site
  15252..15406   +  CDS            lacZα (fragment): LacZα fragment of β-galactosidase; lacZ fragment
  15472..15496   +  misc_feature   RB T-DNA repeat: right border repeat from nopaline C58 T-DNA
  15836..16237   +  CDS            Y4CG_SINFN (fragment): Protein inferred from homology: Swiss-Prot protein existence level 3. From Sinorhizobium fredii (strain NBRC 101917 / NGR234).
  16797..17426   +  CDS            pVS1 StaA: stability protein from the Pseudomonas plasmid pVS1 (Heeb et al., 2000)
  17855..1059    +  CDS            pVS1 RepA (across the origin): replication protein from the Pseudomonas plasmid pVS1 (Heeb et al., 2000)
>Addgene plasmid #223403 | pYPQAT31 | addgene full sequence | sequence record 454164 | Addgene NGS Result
CCATCCGGCCCGGTACAAATCGGCGCGGCGCTGGGTGATGACCTGGTGGAGAAGTTGAAGGCCGCGCAGG
CCGCCCAGCGGCAACGCATCGAGGCAGAAGCACGCCCCGGTGAATCGTGGCAAGCGGCCGCTGATCGAAT
CCGCAAAGAATCCCGGCAACCGCCGGCAGCCGGTGCGCCGTCGATTAGGAAGCCGCCCAAGGGCGACGAG
CAACCAGATTTTTTCGTTCCGATGCTCTATGACGTGGGCACCCGCGATAGTCGCAGCATCATGGACGTGG
CCGTTTTCCGTCTGTCGAAGCGTGACCGACGAGCTGGCGAGGTGATCCGCTACGAGCTTCCAGACGGGCA
CGTAGAGGTTTCCGCAGGGCCGGCCGGCATGGCCAGTGTGTGGGATTACGACCTGGTACTGATGGCGGTT
TCCCATCTAACCGAATCCATGAACCGATACCGGGAAGGGAAGGGAGACAAGCCCGGCCGCGTGTTCCGTC
CACACGTTGCGGACGTACTCAAGTTCTGCCGGCGAGCCGATGGCGGAAAGCAGAAAGACGACCTGGTAGA
AACCTGCATTCGGTTAAACACCACGCACGTTGCCATGCAGCGTACGAAGAAGGCCAAGAACGGCCGCCTG
GTGACGGTATCCGAGGGTGAAGCCTTGATTAGCCGCTACAAGATCGTAAAGAGCGAAACCGGGCGGCCGG
AGTACATCGAGATCGAGCTAGCTGATTGGATGTACCGCGAGATCACAGAAGGCAAGAACCCGGACGTGCT
GACGGTTCACCCCGATTACTTTTTGATCGATCCCGGCATCGGCCGTTTTCTCTACCGCCTGGCACGCCGC
GCCGCAGGCAAGGCAGAAGCCAGATGGTTGTTCAAGACGATCTACGAACGCAGTGGCAGCGCCGGAGAGT
TCAAGAAGTTCTGTTTCACCGTGCGCAAGCTGATCGGGTCAAATGACCTGCCGGAGTACGATTTGAAGGA
GGAGGCGGGGCAGGCTGGCCCGATCCTAGTCATGCGCTACCGCAACCTGATCGAGGGCGAAGCATCCGCC
GGTTCCTAATGTACGGAGCAGATGCTAGGGCAAATTGCCCTAGCAGGGGAAAAAGGTCGAAAAGGTCTGT
TTCCTGTGGATAGCACGTACATTGGGAACCCAAAGCCGTACATTGGGAACCGGAACCCGTACATTGGGAA
CCCAAAGCCGTACATTGGGAACCGGTCACACATGTAAGTGACTGATATAAAAGAGAAAAAAGGCGATTTT
TCCGCCTAAAACTCTTTAAAACTTATTAAAACTCTTAAAACCCGCCTGGCCTGTGCATAACTGTCTGGCC
AGCGCACAGCCGAAGAGCTGCAAAAAGCGCCTACCCTTCGGTCGCTGCGCTCCCTACGCCCCGCCGCTTC
GCGTCGGCCTATCGCGGCCGCTGGCCGCTCAAAAATGGCTGGCCTACGGCCAGGCAATCTACCAGGGCGC
GGACAAGCCGCGCCGTCGCCACTCGACCGCCGGCGCCCACATCAAGGCACCCTGCCTCGCGCGTTTCGGT
GATGACGGTGAAAACCTCTGACACATGCAGCTCCCGGAGACGGTCACAGCTTGTCTGTAAGCGGATGCCG
GGAGCAGACAAGCCCGTCAGGGCGCGTCAGCGGGTGTTGGCGGGTGTCGGGGCGCAGCCATGACCCAGTC
ACGTAGCGATAGCGGAGTGTATACTGGCTTAACTATGCGGCATCAGAGCAGATTGTACTGAGAGTGCACC
ATATGCGGTGTGAAATACCGCACAGATGCGTAAGGAGAAAATACCGCATCAGGCGCTCTTCCGCTTCCTC
GCTCACTGACTCGCTGCGCTCGGTCGTTCGGCTGCGGCGAGCGGTATCAGCTCACTCAAAGGCGGTAATA
CGGTTATCCACAGAATCAGGGGATAACGCAGGAAAGAACATGTGAGCAAAAGGCCAGCAAAAGGCCAGGA
ACCGTAAAAAGGCCGCGTTGCTGGCGTTTTTCCATAGGCTCCGCCCCCCTGACGAGCATCACAAAAATCG
ACGCTCAAGTCAGAGGTGGCGAAACCCGACAGGACTATAAAGATACCAGGCGTTTCCCCCTGGAAGCTCC
CTCGTGCGCTCTCCTGTTCCGACCCTGCCGCTTACCGGATACCTGTCCGCCTTTCTCCCTTCGGGAAGCG
TGGCGCTTTCTCATAGCTCACGCTGTAGGTATCTCAGTTCGGTGTAGGTCGTTCGCTCCAAGCTGGGCTG
TGTGCACGAACCCCCCGTTCAGCCCGACCGCTGCGCCTTATCCGGTAACTATCGTCTTGAGTCCAACCCG
GTAAGACACGACTTATCGCCACTGGCAGCAGCCACTGGTAACAGGATTAGCAGAGCGAGGTATGTAGGCG
GTGCTACAGAGTTCTTGAAGTGGTGGCCTAACTACGGCTACACTAGAAGGACAGTATTTGGTATCTGCGC
TCTGCTGAAGCCAGTTACCTTCGGAAAAAGAGTTGGTAGCTCTTGATCCGGCAAACAAACCACCGCTGGT
AGCGGTGGTTTTTTTGTTTGCAAGCAGCAGATTACGCGCAGAAAAAAAGGATCTCAAGAAGATCCTTTGA
TCTTTTCTACGGGGTCTGACGCTCAGTGGAACGAAAACTCACGTTAAGGGATTTTGGTCATGCATTCTAG
GTACTAAAACAATTCATCCAGTAAAATATAATATTTTATTTTCTCCCAATCAGGCTTGATCCCCAGTAAG
TCAAAAAATAGCTCGACATACTGTTCTTCCCCGATATCCTCCCTGATCGACCGGACGCAGAAGGCAATGT
CATACCACTTGTCCGCCCTGCCGCTTCTCCCAAGATCAATAAAGCCACTTACTTTGCCATCTTTCACAAA
GATGTTGCTGTCTCCCAGGTCGCCGTGGGAAAAGACAAGTTCCTCTTCGGGCTTTTCCGTCTTTAAAAAA
TCATACAGCTCGCGCGGATCTTTAAATGGAGTGTCTTCTTCCCAGTTTTCGCAATCCACATCGGCCAGAT
CGTTATTCAGTAAGTAATCCAATTCGGCTAAGCGGCTGTCTAAGCTATTCGTATAGGGACAATCCGATAT
GTCGATGGAGTGAAAGAGCCTGATGCACTCCGCATACAGCTCGATAATCTTTTCAGGGCTTTGTTCATCT
TCATACTCTTCCGAGCAAAGGACGCCATCGGCCTCACTCATGAGCAGATTGCTCCAGCCATCATGCCGTT
CAAAGTGCAGGACCTTTGGAACAGGCAGCTTTCCTTCCAGCCATAGCATCATGTCCTTTTCCCGTTCCAC
ATCATAGGTGGTCCCTTTATACCGGCTGTCCGTCATTTTTAAATATAGGTTTTCATTTTCTCCCACCAGC
TTATATACCTTAGCAGGAGACATTCCTTCCGTATCTTTTACGCAGCGGTATTTTTCGATCAGTTTTTTCA
ATTCCGGTGATATTCTCATTTTAGCCATTTATTATTTCCTTCCTCTTTTCTACAGTATTTAAAGATACCC
CAAGAAGCTAAGGAAGGTGCGAATAAGCGGGGAAATTCTTCTCGGCTGACTCAGTCATTTCATTTCTTCA
TGTTTGAGCCGATTTTTTCTCCCGTAAATGCCTTGAATCAGCCTATTTAGACCGTTTCTTCGCCATTTAA
GGCGTTATCCCCAGTTTTTA
[978 nt withheld, positions 3661-4638]
GATGAACCCTGTTCTATGGCTCCAGATGACAAACATGATCTCATATCAGGGACTTGTTCGCACCTTCCCT
AATTATAACAAGACGAACTCCAATTCACTGTTCCTTGCATTCTAAAACCTTAAATACCAGAAAACAGCTT
TTTCAAAGTTGTTTTCAAAGTTGGCGTATAACATAGTATCGACGGAGCCGATTTTGAAACCGCGGTGATC
ACAGGCAGCAACGCTCTGTCATCGTTACAATCAACATGCTACCCTCCGCGAGATCATCCGTGTTTCAAAC
CCGGCAGCTTAGTTGCCGTTCTTCCGAATAGCATCGGTAACATGAGCAAAGTCTGCCGCCTTACAACGGC
TCTCCCGCTGACGCCGTCCCGGACTGATGGGCTGCCTGTATCGAGTGGTGATTTTGTGCCGAGCTGCCGG
TCGGGGAGCTGTTGGCTGGCTGGTGGCAGGATATATTGTGGTGTAAACAAATTGACGCTTAGACAACTTA
ATAACACATTGCGGACGTTTTTAATGTACTGAATTAACGCCGAATTAATTCGGGGGATCTGGATTTTAGT
ACTGGATTTTGGTTTTAGGAATTAGAAATTTTATTGATAGAAGTATTTTACAAATACAAATACATACTAA
GGGTTTCTTATATGCTCAACACATGAGCGAAACCCTATAGGAACCCTAATTCCCTTATCTGGGAACTACT
CACACATTATTATGGAGAAACTCGAGCTTGTCGATCGACAGATCCCGGTCGGCATCTACTCTATTTCTTT
GCCCTCGGACGAGTGCTGGGGCGTCGGTTTCCACTATCGGCGAGTACTTCTACACAGCCATCGGTCCAGA
CGGCCGCGCTTCTGCGGGCGATTTGTGTACGCCCGACAGTCCCGGCTCCGGATCGGACGATTGCGTCGCA
TCGACCCTGCGCCCAAGCTGCATCATCGAAATTGCCGTCAACCAAGCTCTGATAGAGTTGGTCAAGACCA
ATGCGGAGCATATACGCCCGGAGTCGTGGCGATCCTGCAAGCTCCGGATGCCTCCGCTCGAAGTAGCGCG
TCTGCTGCTCCATACAAGCCAACCACGGCCTCCAGAAGAAGATGTTGGCGACCTCGTATTGGGAATCCCC
GAACATCGCCTCGCTCCAGTCAATGACCGCTGTTATGCGGCCATTGTCCGTCAGGACATTGTTGGAGCCG
AAATCCGCGTGCACGAGGTGCCGGACTTCGGGGCAGTCCTCGGCCCAAAGCATCAGCTCATCGAGAGCCT
GCGCGACGGACGCACTGACGGTGTCGTCCATCACAGTTTGCCAGTGATACACATGGGGATCAGCAATCGC
GCATATGAAATCACGCCATGTAGTGTATTGACCGATTCCTTGCGGTCCGAATGGGCCGAACCCGCTCGTC
TGGCTAAGATCGGCCGCAGCGATCGCATCCATAGCCTCCGCGACCGGTTGTAGAACAGCGGGCAGTTCGG
TTTCAGGCAGGTCTTGCAACGTGACACCCTGTGAACGGCGGGAGATGCAATAGGTCAGGCTCTCGCTAAA
CTCCCCAATGTCAAGCACTTCCGGAATCGGGAGCGCGGCCGATGCAAAGTGCCGATAAACATAACGATCT
TTGTAGAAACCATCGGCGCAGCTATTTACCCGCAGGACATATCCACGCCCTCCTACATCGAAGCTGAAAG
CACGAGATTCTTCGCCCTCCGAGAGCTGCATCAGGTCGGAGACGCTGTCGAACTTTTCGATCAGAAACTT
CTCGACAGACGTCGCGGTGAGTTCAGGCTTTTTCATATCTCATTGCCCCCCGGATCTGCGAAAGCTCGAG
AGAGATAGATTTGTAGAGAGAGACTGGTGATTTCAGCGTGTCCTCTCCAAATGAAATGAACTTCCTTATA
TAGAGGAAGGGTCTTGCGAAGGATAGTGGGATTGTGCGTCATCCCTTACGTCAGTGGAGATATCACATCA
ATCCACTTGCTTTGAAGACGTGGTTGGAACGTCTTCTTTTTCCACGATGCTCCTCGTGGGTGGGGGTCCA
TCTTTGGGACCACTGTCGGCAGAGGCATCTTGAACGATAGCCTTTCCTTTATCGCAATGATGGCATTTGT
AGGTGCCACCTTCCTTTTCTACTGTCCTTTTGATGAAGTGACAGATAGCTGGGCAATGGAATCCGAGGAG
GTTTCCCGATATTACCCTTTGTTGAAAAGTCTCAATAGCCCTTTGGTCTTCTGAGACTGTATCTTTGATA
TTCTTGGAGTAGACGAGAGTGTCGTGCTCCACCATGTTCACATCAATCCACTTGCTTTGAAGACGTGGTT
GGAACGTCTTCTTTTTCCACGATGCTCCTCGTGGGTGGGGGTCCATCTTTGGGACCACTGTCGGCAGAGG
CATCTTGAACGATAGCCTTTCCTTTATCGCAATGATGGCATTTGTAGGTGCCACCTTCCTTTTCTACTGT
CCTTTTGATGAAGTGACAGATAGCTGGGCAATGGAATCCGAGGAGGTTTCCCGATATTACCCTTTGTTGA
AAAGTCTCAATAGCCCTTTGGTCTTCTGAGACTGTATCTTTGATATTCTTGGAGTAGACGAGAGTGTCGT
GCTCCACCATGTTGGCAAGCTGCTCTAGCCAATACGCAAACCGCCTCTCCCCGCGCGTTGGCCGATTCAT
TAATGCAGCTGGCACGACAGGTTTCCCGACTGGAAAGCGGGCAGTGAGCGCAACGCAATTAATGTGAGTT
AGCTCACTCATTAGGCACCCCAGGCTTTACACTTTATGCTTCCGGCTCGTATGTTGTGTGGAATTGTGAG
CGGATAACAATTTCACACAGGAAACAGCTATGACATGATTACGAATTCCCGATCTAGTAACATAGATGAC
ACCGCGCGCGATAATTTATCCTAGTTTGCGCGCTATATTTTGTTTTCTATCGCGTATTAAATGTATAATT
GCGGGACTCTAATCATAAAAACCCATCTCATAAATAACGTCATGCATTACATGTTAATTATTACATGCTT
AACGTAATTCAACAGAAATTATATGATAATCATCGCAAGACCGGCAACAGGATTCAATCTTAAGAAACTT
TATTGCCAAATGTTTGAACGATCGGGGAAATTCGAGCTCCACCGCGGTGGCGGCCGCTCTAGAACTAGTT
AATTAAGAATTATCGAACCACTTTGTACAAGAAAGCTGGGTCGAATTCGCCCTTACTAGTTCACAATGTT
TTAATTTAGGCTCATTATAGATTCTAGTTCCAAAATTCAAGAATTATCTCTAAATCAGTCATGAAAGACA
TTCACATGGATGTTGGTTTGTTCTAGGTTTTCAATATCTACAATGATCGATATACAAATTTAAGTTTATG
GCAAAAAAAAGAAAAAAGGAAAGGGAAAAAAAAGCACCGACTCGGTGCCACTTTTTCAAGTTGATAACGG
ACTAGCCTTATTTTAACTTGCTATTTCTAGCTCTAAAACAGAGACCACCGGTGGAAAGCGGGCAGTGAGC
GCAACGCAATTAATGTGAGTTAGCTCACTCATTAGGCACCCCAGGCTTTACACTTTATGCTTCCGGCTCG
TATGTTGTGTGGAATTGTGAGCGGATAACAATTTCACACAGGAAACAGCTATGACCATGATTACGCCAAG
CGCGCAATTAACCCTCACTAAAGGGAACAAAAGCTGGAGGACCTCGAGGGGGGGCCCGGTACCCAATTCG
CCCTATAGTGAGTCGTATTACGCGCGCTCACTGGCCGTCGTTTTACAACGTCGTGACTGGGAAAACCCTG
GCGTTACCCAACTTAATCGCCTTGCAGCACATCCCCCTTTCGCCAGCTGGCGTAATAGCGAAGAGGCCCG
CACCGATCGCCCTTCCCAACAGTTGCGCAGCCTGAATGGCGAATGGGACGCGCCCTGTAGCGGCGCCGGT
CTCTGACCAATGGTGCTCCCTCAGTGTTATATATACAACAAGATTTGTTTAGATTTGAGCGATGTGGGAG
AAATTAGGAGCTTATATGAAACGCATACATGGGTACTGGGCATGGGTATTAGTGAATATATGGACGATAG
CCCATTAAATTACATAAAAAGCCCACTTATCTTATTGCTCGATATAAGCTCCGTATATAAACGGAAGTTG
ATCCTAAAAGTTCACTTGTTTCGTCCAACATAGCCAAAACAGATGTTCTTAAACCCAGACGCCATTTGTT
TGATTCAGTTATCCATCACAGGCTGAGCCATAAGAAAAATTTAAAGTAAATAGGATCCTGCGTTATCTAG
AGGGAACGCCATGGGGCAACTTTTGTATACAAAGTTGCGAATTCGCCCTTTCCGGTAAGCTTATCTAGAG
TTCCGGAACAATTGGCAAGTCATAAAATGCATTAAAAAATATTTTCATACTCAACTACAAATCCATGAGT
ATAACTATAATTATAAAGCAATGATTAGAATCTGACAAGGATTCTGGAAAATTACATAAAGGAAAGTTCA
TAAATGTCTAAAACACAAGAGGACATACTTGTATTCAGTAACATTTGCAGCTTTTCTAGGTCTGAAAATA
TATTTGTTGCCTAGTGAATAAGCATAATGGTACAACTACAAGTGTTTTACTCCTCATATTAACTTCGGTC
ATTAGAGGCCACGATTTGACACATTTTTACTCAAAACAAAATGTTTGCATATCTCTTATAATTTCAAATT
CAACACACAACAAATAAGAGAAAAAACAAATAATATTAATTTGAGAATGAACAAAAGGACCATATCATTC
ATTAACTCTTCTCCATCCATTTCCATTTCACAGTTCGATAGCGAAAACCGAATAAAAAACACAGTAAATT
ACAAGCACAACAAATGGTACAAGAAAAACAGTTTTCCCAATGCCATAATACTCAAACTCAGTAGGATTCT
GGTGTGTGCGCAATGAAACTGATGCATTGAACTTGACGAACGTTGTCGAAACCGATGATACGAACGAAAG
CTCTGAGCTCACTTCTTCTTCTTCGCCTGCCCCGCCTTCTTCGTCGCCGCTGGCCGCTTGTCGCCCCCGA
GCTGAGACAGGTCGATGCGCGTCTCGTAGAGGCCGGTAATCGACTGGTGGATGAGGGTCGCGTCCAGGAC
CTCCTTAGTGCTTGTGTACCTCTTGCGATCGATAGTTGTGTCGAAGTACTTGAAAGCAGCAGGGGCGCCG
AGGTTCGTCAGGGTGAAGAGATGAATGATATTCTCAGCCTGCTCCCTGATTGGCTTGTCGCGGTGCTTGT
TGTACGCGGAGAGGACCTTATCCAGATTCGCGTCGGCCAGGATCACGCGCTTGGAGAACTCGGAAATCTG
CTCAATGATCTCGTCGAGGTAATGCTTGTGCTGCTCGACGAACAGCTGCTTCTGCTCGTTGTCCTCGGGG
CTGCCCTTGAGCTTCTCGTAGTGGGAGGCCAGGTAGAGGAAGTTCACATACTTGGACGGCAGAGCCAGCT
CGTTCCCCTTCTGCAGCTCGCCAGCGGAAGCCAGCATCCGCTTCCTGCCGTTCTCCAGCTCGAAGAGTGA
GTACTTGGGGAGCTTAATGATCAGGTCCTTCTTCACCTCCTTGTAGCCCTTCGCCTCCAGGAAATCGATC
GGGTTCTTCTCGAAGCTGGAGCGCTCCATAATCGTGATCCCCAGCAGCTCCTTCACGCTCTTGAGCTTCT
TGGACTTGCCCTTCTCAACCTTCGCCACAACCAGGACCGAGTAGGCCACAGTGGGGCTGTCGAACCCGCC
GTACTTCTTCGGATCCCAGTCCTTCTTGCGGGCGATGAGCTTGTCGCTGTTCCGCTTAGGCAGAATTGAC
TCCTTAGAGAACCCGCCAGTCTGGACCTCTGTCTTCTTGACGATATTCACTTGTGGCATGGAGAGAACCT
TCCTGACGGTCGCGAAATCCCTGCCCTTGTCCCACACGATCTCCCCCGTCTCGCCGTTCGTCTCGATGAG
GGGGCGCTTCCGGATCTCGCCATTGGCCAGAGTGATCTCTGTCTTGAAGAAATTCATAATGTTAGAGTAG
AAGAAGTACTTGGCGGTAGCCTTGCCAATCTCCTGCTCCGACTTGGCGATCATCTTCCTCACATCGTAAA
CCTTGTAGTCCCCGTACACGAACTCGCTCTCGAGCTTTGGGTACTTCTTGATCAGAGCTGTGCCGACCAC
CGCGTTCAGGTACGCGTCATGGGCATGGTGGTAATTGTTGATCTCCCGAACCTTGTAGAACTGGAAATCC
TTCCTGAAGTCGGAGACGAGCTTTGACTTCAGGGTGATGACCTTCACCTCGCGGATCAGCTTGTCATTCT
CATCGTACTTAGTGTTCATCCGTGAGTCGAGAATCTGCGCAACGTGCTTAGTGATCTGCCGTGTCTCGAC
CAGCTGCCTCTTGATGAAGCCCGCCTTGTCCAGCTCAGAGAGCCCGCCCCTCTCAGCCTTTGTGAGGTTA
TCGAACTTCCGCTGCGTGATCAGCTTGGCATTCAGGAGCTGGCGCCAGTAGTTCTTCATCTTCTTAACGA
CCTCCTCTGAAGGAACATTATCAGACTTGCCCCGGTTCTTGTCCGACCTGGTGAGGACCTTGTTGTCAAT
GGAGTCATCCTTCAGGAATGACTGTGGAACGATATGATCGACGTCGTAATCGCTGAGCCTGTTAATATCC
AGCTCCTGGTCCACATACATATCGCGGCCATTCTGGAGGTAGTACAGGTAGAGCTTCTCATTCTGCAGCT
GCGTGTTCTCCACCGGGTGCTCCTTGAGGATCTGGGACCCCAGCTCCTTAATGCCCTCCTCGATCCTCTT
CATCCTCTCGCGTGAGTTCTTCTGGCCCTTCTGCGTGGTCTGATTCTCCCGGGCCATCTCAATGACGATG
TTCTCAGGCTTGTGCCTGCCCATGACCTTCACCAGCTCGTCCACAACCTTCACGGTCTGCAGAATCCCCT
TCTTGATAGCTGGCGAGCCAGCGAGGTTCGCGATATGCTCGTGCAGCGAGTCCCCCTGGCCGCTCACCTG
AGCCTTCTGGATATCCTCCTTGAATGTGAGGCTGTCATCGTGAATCAGCTGCATGAAATTGCGGTTCGCG
AAGCCATCGCTCTTCAGGAAGTCGAGGATCGTCTTCCCGGACTGCTTGTCCCGAATGCCGTTGATGAGCT
TCCTGCTCAGCCTCCCCCAGCCGGTGTACCTCCTCCTCTTGAGCTGCTTCATGACCTTGTCATCGAAGAG
ATGGGCGTAAGTCTTCAGGCGCTCCTCGATCATCTCCCGGTCCTCGAACAGAGTGAGTGTCAGCACAATG
TCCTCGAGGATATCCTCATTCTCCTCGTTGTCCAGGAAGTCCTTATCCTTAATGATCTTCAGGAGATCGT
GGTAGGTCCCCAGGGAGGCGTTGAAGCGGTCCTCAACGCCAGAGATCTCGACCGAATCGAAGCACTCAAT
CTTCTTGAAGTAGTCCTCCTTGAGCTGCTTAACCGTGACCTTCCGGTTGGTCTTGAACAGGAGGTCCACG
ATGGCCTTCTTCTGCTCCCCAGACAGGAAAGCCGGCTTCCTCATGCCCTCGGTCACATACTTCACCTTAG
TCAGCTCGTTGTAGACTGTGAAGTACTCGTACAGGAGCGAGTGCTTAGGGAGCACCTTCTCATTTGGCAG
GTTCTTGTCGAAATTCGTCATCCTCTCGATGAACGACTGAGCGCTAGCGCCCTTGTCGACCACCTCCTCG
AAGTTCCACGGCGTGATCGTCTCCTCTGACTTGCGGGTCATCCAAGCGAAGCGGGAGTTGCCCCTAGCGA
GTGGGCCGACGTAGTACGGGATCCTGAAAGTCAGAATCTTCTCGATCTTCTCGCGGTTATCCTTGAGGAA
AGGGTAGAAGTCCTCCTGCCTCCTCAGGATAGCGTGCAGCTCCCCGAGATGAATCTGGTGTGGGATGCTG
CCGTTATCGAATGTCCGCTGCTTCCTCAGGAGGTCCTCGCGATTGAGCTTCACCAGCAGCTCCTCCGTGC
CGTCCATCTTCTCCAGAATCGGCTTGATGAACTTGTAGAACTCCTCCTGAGAGGCCCCGCCGTCAATGTA
CCCAGCGTAGCCGTTCTTCGACTGATCGAAGAAGATCTCCTTGTACTTCTCGGGGAGCTGCTGCCTGACC
AGCGCCTTCAGGAGGGTCAGATCCTGATGGTGCTCGTCGTAGCGCTTGATCATGGAGGCTGAGAGCGGAG
CCTTCGTAATCTCGGTGTTCACCCTGAGAATATCAGACAGGAGGATGGCGTCCGACAGATTCTTGGCAGC
GAGGAACAGGTCCGCGTACTGATCGCCGATCTGGGCCAGGAGGTTATCCAGGTCATCGTCGTATGTGTCC
TTGGAGAGCTGCAGCTTGGCGTCCTCAGCGAGATCGAAATTCGACTTGAAGTTGGGCGTGAGCCCCAGGC
TGAGCGCAATGAGATTCCCGAACAGGCCGTTCTTCTTCTCGCCCGGCAGCTGGGCGATCAGGTTCTCGAG
GCGCCGAGACTTCGAGAGCCTAGCGGACAGGATAGCCTTCGCGTCGACGCCTGACGCATTAATGGGGTTC
TCCTCGAAGAGCTGGTTGTACGTCTGCACGAGCTGGATGAACAGCTTGTCAACATCGCTATTGTCCGGGT
TGAGATCCCCCTCGATCAGGAAATGGCCCCTGAACTTAATCATGTGGGCCAGAGCGAGGTAGATCAGGCG
GAGGTCCGCCTTATCTGTGGAGTCCACGAGCTTCTTCCGCAGATGGTAGATCGTAGGGTACTTCTCGTGG
TAGGCAACCTCGTCGACAATGTTGCCGAAGATTGGATGCCGCTCGTGCTTCTTATCCTCCTCCACGAGGA
ATGACTCCTCCAGCCTGTGGAAGAAAGAATCGTCAACCTTCGCCATCTCGTTGGAGAAAATCTCCTGCAG
GTAGCAGATGCGATTCTTCCTGCGCGTGTACCGCCTGCGGGCGGTGCGCTTGAGCCGCGTAGCCTCAGCC
GTCTCGCCGCTGTCGAACAGGAGAGCGCCAATGAGATTCTTCTTGATGGAATGCCGATCGGTGTTGCCCA
GGACCTTGAACTTCTTTGAGGGCACCTTGTACTCGTCGGTGATCACGGCCCAGCCAACAGAGTTAGTCCC
AATAGCGAGGCCGATCGAGTACTTCTTGTCAGCAGCTGGCACCCCGTGGATGCCAACCTTCCTCTTCTTC
TTCGGAGCCATCTTGTCATCATCATCCTTGTAATCAATGTCGTGGTCCTTGTAATCCCCGTCGTGGTCCT
TGTAATCCATGGTTGACCCCCCGCTGCTGCCCCCGCTGCTTTCAGGTGTTGCGCTCTCGCTTGTGCCAGG
TGTCTCAGAGCCAGAGGAGCCTCCGCTAGATCCTCCGGAGTTGATGGAGCTCTGGGCCTTCTTCTGAGCA
TTGAACACCTGTCTAGGCATCCGATAGAAATCGCACAGCAGGGCGGCACATTCATCTGCCAGGATTCCCT
CGGTAATTTCGACGCGGTGATTCATGCCGGGGTAGTTCAGCACGTTCATCAGGGAGCCTGCGGCGCCTCT
TTTTGAGTTCCTCACGCCAAACACCACGCGGCCGATCCTAGAGTGGATCATGGCGCCGGCGCACATCACG
CAAGGCTCGAATGTCACGTACAGGGTGGCGTCAATCAGTCTGTAGTTCTGCATGACCAGGCCGCCCTGTC
TCAGGGCCATAATTTCGGCATGGGCTGTTGGGTCGTGCAGGCCGATGGCTCTGTTCCAGCCCTCGCCGAT
CACTCTATTGTTCAGCACCAGCACGGCTCCCACAGGCACCTCCCTCTCATCCCGTGCCCTCTTGGCCAGG
GTCAGGGCATGTCTCATCCAGTACTCGTGGGAAAACTCCACCTCAGAGACTTTCCGCTTCTTCTTTGGTG
ACTCGAACTCGCTTCCGTCGGCTGTCCGTTTCATCGGAGCCTGCTTTTTTGTACAAACTTGTTTGATAGC
TTGGCGCGCCTCGAGGGGGGGCCCGGTACCCTGTTAATCAGAAAAACTCAGATTAATCTACAAATTCGAT
CGCACAAACTAGAAACTAACACCAGATCTAGATAGAAATCACAAATCGAAGAGTAATTATTCGACAAAAC
TCAAATTATTTGAACAAATCGGATGATATCTATGAAACCCTAATCGAGAATTAAGATGATATCTAACGAT
CAAACCCAGAAAATCGTCTTCGATCTAAGATTAACAGAATCTAAACCAAAGAACATATACGAAATTGGGA
TCGAACGAAAACAAAATCGAAGATTTTGAGAGAATAAGGAACACAGAAATTTACCTTGATCACGGTAGAG
AGAATTGAGAGAAAGTTTTTAAGATTTTGAGAAATTGAAATCTGAATTGTGAAGAAGAAGAGCTCTTTGG
GTATTGTTTTATAGAAGAAGAAGAAGAAAAGACGAGGACGACTAGGTCACGAGAAAGCTAAGGCGGTGAA
GCAATAGCTAATAATAAAATGACACGTGTATTGAGCGTTGTTTACACGCAAAGTTGTTTTTGGCTAATTG
CCTTATTTTTAGGTTGAGGAAAAGTATTTGTGCTTTGAGTTGATAAACACGACTCGTGTGTGCCGGCTGC
AACCACTTTGACGCCGTTTATTACTGACTCGTCGAAAGCTTGGCACTGGCCGTCGTTTTACAACGTCGTG
ACTGGGAAAACCCTGGCGTTACCCAACTTAATCGCCTTGCAGCACATCCCCCTTTCGCCAGCTGGCGTAA
TAGCGAAGAGGCCCGCACCGATCGCCCTTCCCAACAGTTGCGCAGCCTGAATGGCGAATGCTAGAGCAGC
TTGAGCTTGGATCAGATTGTCGTTTCCCGCCTTCAGTTTAAACTATCAGTGTTTGACAGGATATATTGGC
GGGTAAACCTAAGAGAAAAGAGCGTTTATTAGAATAATCGGATATTTAAAAGGGCGTGAAAAGGTTTATC
CGTTCGTCCATTTGTATGTGCATGCCAACCACAGGGTTCCCCTCGGGATCAAAGTACTTTGATCCAACCC
CTCCGCTGCTATAGTGCAGTCGGCTTCTGACGTTCAGTGCAGCCGTCTTCTGAAAACGACATGTCGCACA
AGTCCTAAGTTACGCGACAGGCTGCCGCCCTGCCCTTTTCCTGGCGTTTTCTTGTCGCGTGTTTTAGTCG
CATAAAGTAGAATACTTGCGACTAGAACCGGAGACATTACGCCATGAACAAGAGCGCCGCCGCTGGCCTG
CTGGGCTATGCCCGCGTCAGCACCGACGACCAGGACTTGACCAACCAACGGGCCGAACTGCACGCGGCCG
GCTGCACCAAGCTGTTTTCCGAGAAGATCACCGGCACCAGGCGCGACCGCCCGGAGCTGGCCAGGATGCT
TGACCACCTACGCCCTGGCGACGTTGTGACAGTGACCAGGCTAGACCGCCTGGCCCGCAGCACCCGCGAC
CTACTGGACATTGCCGAGCGCATCCAGGAGGCCGGCGCGGGCCTGCGTAGCCTGGCAGAGCCGTGGGCCG
ACACCACCACGCCGGCCGGCCGCATGGTGTTGACCGTGTTCGCCGGCATTGCCGAGTTCGAGCGTTCCCT
AATCATCGACCGCACCCGGAGCGGGCGCGAGGCCGCCAAGGCCCGAGGCGTGAAGTTTGGCCCCCGCCCT
ACCCTCACCCCGGCACAGATCGCGCACGCCCGCGAGCTGATCGACCAGGAAGGCCGCACCGTGAAAGAGG
CGGCTGCACTGCTTGGCGTGCATCGCTCGACCCTGTACCGCGCACTTGAGCGCAGCGAGGAAGTGACGCC
CACCGAGGCCAGGCGGCGCGGTGCCTTCCGTGAGGACGCATTGACCGAGGCCGACGCCCTGGCGGCCGCC
GAGAATGAACGCCAAGAGGAACAAGCATGAAACCGCACCAGGACGGCCAGGACGAACCGTTTTTCATTAC
CGAAGAGATCGAGGCGGAGATGATCGCGGCCGGGTACGTGTTCGAGCCGCCCGCGCACGTCTCAACCGTG
CGGCTGCATGAAATCCTGGCCGGTTTGTCTGATGCCAAGCTGGCGGCCTGGCCGGCCAGCTTGGCCGCTG
AAGAAACCGAGCGCCGCCGTCTAAAAAGGTGATGTGTATTTGAGTAAAACAGCTTGCGTCATGCGGTCGC
TGCGTATATGATGCGATGAGTAAATAAACAAATACGCAAGGGGAACGCATGAAGGTTATCGCTGTACTTA
ACCAGAAAGGCGGGTCAGGCAAGACGACCATCGCAACCCATCTAGCCCGCGCCCTGCAACTCGCCGGGGC
CGATGTTCTGTTAGTCGATTCCGATCCCCAGGGCAGTGCCCGCGATTGGGCGGCCGTGCGGGAAGATCAA
CCGCTAACCGTTGTCGGCATCGACCGCCCGACGATTGACCGCGACGTGAAGGCCATCGGCCGGCGCGACT
TCGTAGTGATCGACGGAGCGCCCCAGGCGGCGGACTTGGCTGTGTCCGCGATCAAGGCAGCCGACTTCGT
GCTGATTCCGGTGCAGCCAAGCCCTTACGACATATGGGCCACCGCCGACCTGGTGGAGCTGGTTAAGCAG
CGCATTGAGGTCACGGATGGAAGGCTACAAGCGGCCTTTGTCGTGTCGCGGGCGATCAAAGGCACGCGCA
TCGGCGGTGAGGTTGCCGAGGCGCTGGCCGGGTACGAGCTGCCCATTCTTGAGTCCCGTATCACGCAGCG
CGTGAGCTACCCAGGCACTGCCGCCGCCGGCACAACCGTTCTTGAATCAGAACCCGAGGGCGACGCTGCC
CGCGAGGTCCAGGCGCTGGCCGCTGAAATTAAATCAAAACTCATTTGAGTTAATGAGGTAAAGAGAAAAT
GAGCAAAAGCACAAACACGCTAAGTGCCGGCCGTCCGAGCGCACGCAGCAGCAAGGCTGCAACGTTGGCC
AGCCTGGCAGACACGCCAGCCATGAAGCGGGTCAACTTTCAGTTGCCGGCGGAGGATCACACCAAGCTGA
AGATGTACGCGGTACGCCAAGGCAAGACCATTACCGAGCTGCTATCTGAATACATCGCGCAGCTACCAGA
GTAAATGAGCAAATGAATAAATGAGTAGATGAATTTTAGCGGCTAAAGGAGGCGGCATGGAAAATCAAGA
ACAACCAGGCACCGACGCCGTGGAATGCCCCATGTGTGGAGGAACGGGCGGTTGGCCAGGCGTAAGCGGC
TGGGTTGCCTGCCGGCCCTGCAATGGCACTGGAACCCCCAAGCCCGAGGAATCGGCGTGAGCGGTCGCAA
A
